>Addgene plasmid #236802 | TP53(Y220C)-HaloTag Fusion Vector | addgene full sequence | sequence record 471812 | Addgene NGS Result
CGGCAGTGAAAAAAATGCTTTATTTGTGAAATTTGTGATGCTATTGCTTTATTTGTAACCATTATAAGCT
GCAATAAACAAGTTAACAACAACAATTGCATTCATTTTATGTTTCAGGTTCAGGGGGAGGTGTGGGAGGT
TTTTTAAAGCAAGTAAAACCTCTACAAATGTGGTATGGCTGATTATGATCCGCGGCCGCAATACGTCGAC
GTTATCAGCTGACTTCGTACGAGAGCCTAGGATTATGGCGCGCCACTAGTTATTAATAGTAATCAATTAC
GGGGTCATTAGTTCATAGCCCATATATGGAGTTCCGCGTTACATAACTTACGGTAAATGGCCCGCCTGGC
TGACCGCCCAACGACCCCCGCCCATTGACGTCAATAATGACGTATGTTCCCATAGTAACGCCAATAGGGA
CTTTCCATTGACGTCAATGGGTGGAGTATTTACGGTAAACTGCCCACTTGGCAGTACATCAAGTGTATCA
TATGCCAAGTCCGCCCCCTATTGACGTCAATGACGGTAAATGGCCCGCCTGGCATTATGCCCAGTACATG
ACCTTACGGGACTTTCCTACTTGGCAGTACATCTACGTATTAGTCATCGCTATTACCATGGTGATGCGGT
TTTGGCAGTACACCAATGGGCGTGGATAGCGGTTTGACTCACGGGGATTTCCAAGTCTCCACCCCATTGA
CGTCAATGGGAGTTTGTTTTGGCACCAAAATCAACGGGACTTTCCAAAATGTCGTAATAACCCCGCCCCG
TTGACGCAAATGGGCGGTAGGCGTGTACGGTGGGAGGTCTATATAAGCAGAGCTGGTTTAGTGAACCGTC
AGATCACTAGAAGCTTTATTGCGGTAGTTTATCACAGTTAAATTGCTAACGCAGTCAGTGCTTCTGACAC
AACAGTCTCGAACTTAAGCTGCAGAAGTTGGTCGTGAGGCACTGGGCAGGTAAGTATCAAGGTTACAAGA
CAGGTTTAAGGAGACCAATAGAAACTGGGCTTGTCGAGACAGAGAAGACTCTTGCGTTTCTGATAGGCAC
CTATTGGTCTTACTGACATCCACTTTGCCTTTCTCTCCACAGGTGTCCACTCCCAGTTCAATTACAGCTC
TTAAGGCTAGAGTATTAATACGACTCACTATAGGGCTAGCGATCGCC
[1179 nt withheld, positions 1168-2346]
GTTTCTCTCGAGCCAACCACTGAGGATCTGTACTTTCAGAGCGATAACGATGGATCCGAAATCGGTACTG
GCTTTCCATTCGACCCCCATTATGTGGAAGTCCTGGGCGAGCGCATGCACTACGTCGATGTTGGTCCGCG
CGATGGCACCCCTGTGCTGTTCCTGCACGGTAACCCGACCTCCTCCTACGTGTGGCGCAACATCATCCCG
CATGTTGCACCGACCCATCGCTGCATTGCTCCAGACCTGATCGGTATGGGCAAATCCGACAAACCAGACC
TGGGTTATTTCTTCGACGACCACGTCCGCTTCATGGATGCCTTCATCGAAGCCCTGGGTCTGGAAGAGGT
CGTCCTGGTCATTCACGACTGGGGCTCCGCTCTGGGTTTCCACTGGGCCAAGCGCAATCCAGAGCGCGTC
AAAGGTATTGCATTTATGGAGTTCATCCGCCCTATCCCGACCTGGGACGAATGGCCAGAATTTGCCCGCG
AGACCTTCCAGGCCTTCCGCACCACCGACGTCGGCCGCAAGCTGATCATCGATCAGAACGTTTTTATCGA
GGGTACGCTGCCGATGGGTGTCGTCCGCCCGCTGACTGAAGTCGAGATGGACCATTACCGCGAGCCGTTC
CTGAATCCTGTTGACCGCGAGCCACTGTGGCGCTTCCCAAACGAGCTGCCAATCGCCGGTGAGCCAGCGA
ACATCGTCGCGCTGGTCGAAGAATACATGGACTGGCTGCACCAGTCCCCTGTCCCGAAGCTGCTGTTCTG
GGGCACCCCAGGCGTTCTGATCCCACCGGCCGAAGCCGCTCGCCTGGCCAAAAGCCTGCCTAACTGCAAG
GCTGTGGACATCGGCCCGGGTCTGAATCTGCTGCAAGAAGACAACCCGGACCTGATCGGCAGCGAGATCG
CGCGCTGGCTGTCTACTCTGGAGATTTCCGGTTAATAGAATTCTAGAGTCGACCTGCAGGCATGCAAGCT
GATTTGGCTGCTGCCACCGCTGAGCAAGGCCGCTTCGAGCAGACATGATAAGATACATTGATGAGTTTGG
ACAAACCACAACTAGAATGCAGTGAAAAAAATGCTTTATTTGTGAAATTTGTGATGCTATTGCTTTATTT
GTAACCATTATAAGCTGCAATAAACAAGTTAACAACAACAATTGCATTCATTTTATGTTTCAGGTTCAGG
GGGAGATGTGGGAGGTTTTTTTAAGCAAGTAAAACCTCTACAAATGTGGTAAAATCTTAATTAAGAATTC
TAATATAACTTCGTATAGCATACATTATACGAAGTTATGGATCCACTGTTGACAATTAATCATCGGCATA
GTATATCGGCATAGTATAATACGACAAGGTGAGGAACTAAACCCAGGAGGCAGATCATGATTGAACAAGA
TGGATTGCACGCAGGTTCTCCGGCCGCTTGGGTGGAGAGGCTATTCGGCTATGACTGGGCACAACAGACA
ATCGGCTGCTCTGATGCCGCCGTGTTCCGGCTGTCAGCGCAGGGGCGCCCGGTTCTTTTTGTCAAGACCG
ACCTGTCCGGTGCCCTGAATGAACTGCAGGACGAGGCAGCGCGGCTATCGTGGCTGGCCACGACGGGCGT
TCCTTGCGCAGCTGTGCTCGACGTTGTCACTGAAGCGGGAAGGGACTGGCTGCTATTGGGCGAAGTGCCG
GGGCAGGATCTCCTGTCATCTCACCTTGCTCCTGCCGAGAAAGTATCCATCATGGCTGATGCAATGCGGC
GGCTGCATACGCTTGATCCGGCTACCTGCCCATTCGACCACCAAGCGAAACATCGCATCGAGCGAGCACG
TACTCGGATGGAAGCCGGTCTTGTCGATCAGGATGATCTGGACGAAGAGCATCAGGGGCTCGCGCCAGCC
GAACTGTTCGCCAGGCTCAAGGCGCGCATGCCCGACGGCGAGGATCTCGTCGTGACCCATGGCGATGCCT
GCTTGCCGAATATCATGGTGGAAAATGGCCGCTTTTCTGGATTCATCGACTGTGGCCGGCTGGGTGTGGC
GGACCGCTATCAGGACATAGCGTTGGCTACCCGTGATATTGCTGAAGAGCTTGGCGGCGAATGGGCTGAC
CGCTTCCTCGTGCTTTACGGTATCGCCGCTCCCGATTCGCAGCGCATCGCCTTCTATCGCCTTCTTGACG
AGTTCTTCTGATTCGAAATGACCGACCAAGCGACGCCCAACCGGTATCAGCTCACTCAAAGGCGGTAATA
CGGTTATCCACAGAATCAGGGGATAACGCAGGAAAGAACATGTGAGCAAAAGGCCAGCAAAAGGCCAGGA
ACCGTAAAAAGGCCGCGTTGCTGGCGTTTTTCCATAGGCTCCGCCCCCCTGACGAGCATCACAAAAATCG
ACGCTCAAGTCAGAGGTGGCGAAACCCGACAGGACTATAAAGATACCAGGCGTTTCCCCCTGGAAGCTCC
CTCGTGCGCTCTCCTGTTCCGACCCTGCCGCTTACCGGATACCTGTCCGCCTTTCTCCCTTCGGGAAGCG
TGGCGCTTTCTCATAGCTCACGCTGTAGGTATCTCAGTTCGGTGTAGGTCGTTCGCTCCAAGCTGGGCTG
TGTGCACGAACCCCCCGTTCAGCCCGACCGCTGCGCCTTATCCGGTAACTATCGTCTTGAGTCCAACCCG
GTAAGACACGACTTATCGCCACTGGCAGCAGCCACTGGTAACAGGATTAGCAGAGCGAGGTATGTAGGCG
GTGCTACAGAGTTCTTGAAGTGGTGGCCTAACTACGGCTACACTAGAAGGACAGTATTTGGTATCTGCGC
TCTGCTGAAGCCAGTTACCTTCGGAAAAAGAGTTGGTAGCTCTTGATCCGGCAAACAAACCACCGCTGGT
AGCGGTGGTTTTTTTGTTTGCAAGCAGCAGATTACGCGCAGAAAAAAAGGATTTCAAGAAGATCCTTTGA
TCTTTTCTACGGGGTCTGACGCTCAGTGGAACGAAAACTCACGTTAAGGGATTTTGGTCATGAGATTATC
AAAAAGGATCTTCACCTAGATCCTTTTATAGTCCGGAATCGTCACACAAAAAACCAACACACAGATGTAA
TGAAAATAAAGATATTTTATTGCGGCCATCGTGATGGCTAGAGTTTAGCCCTCCCACACATAACCAGAGG
GCAGCAATTCACGAATCCCAACTGCCGTCGGCTGTCCATCACTGTCCTTCACTATGGCTTTGATCCCAGG
ATGCAGATCGAGAAGCACCTGTCGGCACCGTCCGCAGGGGCTCAAGATGCCCCTGTTCTCATTTCCGATC
GCGACGATACAAGTCAGGTTGCCAGCTGCCGCAGCAGCAGCAGTGCCCAGCACCACGAGTTCTGCACAAG
GTCCCCCAGTAAAATGATATACATTGACACCAGTGAAGATGCGGCCGTCGCTAGAGAGAGCTGCGCTGGC
GACGCTGTAGTCTTCAGAGATGGGGATGCTGTTGATTGTAGCCGTTGCTCTTTCAATGAGGGTGGATTCT
TCTTGAGACAAAGGCTTGGCCATGGTGGCGCTAGTGTCAGAAGAATCGAGCTTTTTGCAAAAGCCTAGGC
CTCCAAAAAAGCCTCCTCACTACTTCTGGAATAGCTCAGAGGCCGAGGCGGCCTCGGCCTCTGCATAAAT
AAAAAAAATTAGTCAGCCATGGGGCGGAGAATGGGCGGAACTGGGCGGAGTTAGGGGCGGGATGGGCGGA
GTTAGGGGCGGGACTATGGTTGCTGACTAATTGAGATGCATGCTTTGCATACTTCTGCCTGCTGGGGAGC
CTGGGGACTTTCCACACCTGGTTGCTGACTAATTGAGATGCATGCTTTGCATACTTCTGCCTGCTGGGGA
GCCTGGGGACTTTCCACACCCTAACTGACACACATTCCACAGCTGGTTCTTTCCGCCTCAGAAGGTACCT
AACCAAGTTCCTCTTTCAGAGGTTATTTCAGGCCATGGTGCTGCGCAAGACGCGTTAATTAAGACGT
Features (pLannotate 1.2.2; 19 found; start..end, strand, type, name):
      3..84      -  polyA_signal   SV40 poly(A) signal: SV40 polyadenylation signal
    107..190     -  CDS            large T antigen (fragment): large T antigen from SV40 (simian virus 40)
    255..620     +  enhancer       CMV enhancer: human cytomegalovirus immediate early enhancer
    622..821     +  promoter       CMV promoter: human cytomegalovirus (CMV) immediate early promoter
    960..1092    +  intron         chimeric intron: chimera between introns from human β-globin and immunoglobulin heavy chain genes
   1136..1154    +  promoter       T7 promoter: promoter for bacteriophage T7 RNA polymerase
   1168..2346    +  CDS            p53 (sequence withheld): human tumor suppressor protein that is often mutated in cancers; Homo sapiens TP53; responds to cellular stresses to regulate the expression of target genes
   2368..2388    +  CDS            TEV site: tobacco etch virus (TEV) protease recognition and cleavage site
   2404..3287    +  CDS            HaloTag® (fragment): modified bacterial dehalogenase that forms covalent bonds with chloroalkane derivatives
   3298..3326    +  misc_feature   MCS (fragment): pUC18/19 multiple cloning site
   3375..3496    -  polyA_signal   SV40 poly(A) signal: SV40 polyadenylation signal
   3519..3587    -  CDS            large T antigen (fragment): large T antigen from SV40 (simian virus 40)
   3611..3644    +  protein_bind   loxP: Cre-mediated recombination occurs in the 8-bp core sequence (GCATACAT). Cre recombinase
   3654..3701    +  promoter       EM7 promoter: synthetic bacterial promoter&nbsp
   3733..4524    +  CDS            neo: KKA2_KLEPN - Also known as kan, nptII. Experimental evidence at protein level: Swiss-Prot protein existence level 1. Resistance to kanamycin, neomycin, paromomycin, ribostamycin, butirosin and gentamicin B. From Klebsiella pneumoniae.
   4685..5273    -  rep_origin     ori: high-copy-number ColE1/pMB1/pBR322/pUC origin of replication
   5399..5447    -  polyA_signal   poly(A) signal: synthetic polyadenylation signal
   5471..5869    -  CDS            BSD: blasticidin S deaminase; Aspergillus terreus BSD; confers resistance to blasticidin
   5900..6257    -  promoter       SV40 promoter: SV40 enhancer and early promoter
