[The description below was written by a language model from this plasmid's Addgene catalogue record and pLannotate feature annotations shown in this document.]
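Description:
TP53(Y220C)-HaloTag Fusion Vector is a 6.3 kb mammalian expression plasmid built on the pFC221K HaloTag CMV-Blast BiBRET backbone. It is maintained in E. coli at high copy through a ColE1/pUC-type origin and selected with kanamycin, using a neo/nptII aminoglycoside phosphotransferase gene driven by the synthetic bacterial EM7 promoter. A separate, oppositely oriented cassette in which the SV40 enhancer/early promoter drives blasticidin S deaminase, terminated by a synthetic poly(A) signal, allows blasticidin selection of transfected mammalian cells. A single loxP site is annotated just upstream of the EM7-neo unit; the record does not state its purpose.

The payload is the human TP53 coding sequence carrying the Y220C substitution, which the catalogue entry lists as the construct's mutation. Expression is driven by the CMV immediate early enhancer and promoter, followed by a chimeric β-globin/immunoglobulin intron that generally improves transcript processing and expression. A T7 promoter sits immediately before the open reading frame and could support in vitro transcription. The p53 sequence is followed by a TEV protease recognition site and then a C-terminal HaloTag, a modified bacterial dehalogenase that forms covalent bonds with chloroalkane ligands. The TEV site could allow the tag to be cleaved from p53. SV40 polyadenylation sequences lie downstream of the fusion.

The record does not give a specific application. However, the HaloTag fusion allows covalent labelling of mutant p53 with fluorescent or other chloroalkane ligands. The backbone name suggests use as a HaloTag-labelled partner in bioluminescence resonance energy transfer assays in mammalian cells.
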