Addgene plasmid #236802: TP53(Y220C)-HaloTag Fusion Vector
Depositing lab: Promega Corporation.
Backbone
  Vector backbone: pFC221K HaloTag(R) CMV-Blast BiBRET Vector
  Vector type: Mammalian Expression
  Selectable markers: Blasticidin
Growth in bacteria
  Bacterial resistance: Kanamycin, 50 μg/mL
  Growth temperature: 37°C
  Growth strain: DH5alpha
  Copy number: High Copy
Gene/Insert
  Gene/Insert name: TP53(Y220C)
  Species: H. sapiens (human)
  Mutation: Y220C
  Entrez Gene: TP53 (a.k.a. BCC7, BMFS5, LFS1, P53, TRP53)
  Promoter: CMV
  Tag / fusion protein: HaloTag (R) (C terminal on backbone)
  Cloning method: Other
How to cite: TP53(Y220C)-HaloTag Fusion Vector was a gift from Promega Corporation (Addgene plasmid # 236802 ; http://n2t.net/addgene:236802 ; RRID:Addgene_236802)
